Addgene plasmid #145667: pGBW-m4046872
Purpose: Bacterial Expression plasmid for SARS-CoV-2 ORF7b
Depositing lab: Ginkgo Bioworks & Benjie Chen. Depositing organization: Ginkgo Bioworks.
Backbone
  Vector backbone: ori-013 - marker | cmR
  Backbone size w/o insert (bp): 1462
  Vector type: Bacterial Expression
Growth in bacteria
  Bacterial resistance: Chloramphenicol, 25 μg/mL
  Growth temperature: 30°C
  Growth strain: DH5alpha
  Copy number: High Copy
Gene/Insert
  Gene/Insert name: SARS-CoV-2 ORF7b
  Species: Escherichia coli str. K-12 substr. MG1655; Severe acute respiratory syndrome coronavirus 2
  Insert size (bp): 125
  Mutation: Escherichia coli recode 1
  Entrez Gene: ORF7b (a.k.a. GU280_gp08)
  Promoter: Promoter | pT7 ; Operator | lacO ; RBS | T7_rbs ; Start Codon | ATG
  Tag / fusion protein: Cleavable TEV;FLAG_2 (C terminal on backbone)
  Cloning method: Unknown
Resource information
  A portion of this plasmid was derived from a plasmid made by: GinkgoBioworks
Depositor comments: NCBI Reference Sequence: YP_009725318.1
How to cite: pGBW-m4046872 was a gift from Ginkgo Bioworks & Benjie Chen (Addgene plasmid # 145667 ; http://n2t.net/addgene:145667 ; RRID:Addgene_145667)
