[The description below was written by a language model from this plasmid's Addgene catalogue record and pLannotate feature annotations shown in this document.]
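Description:
pGBW-m4046872 is a very compact (about 1.9 kb) bacterial expression plasmid carrying the SARS-CoV-2 accessory protein ORF7b. Its minimal backbone consists essentially of a high-copy ColE1/pUC-type origin of replication and a chloramphenicol acetyltransferase (cat) gene driven by its own promoter, so it is propagated in E. coli under chloramphenicol selection. A minimal lambda t0 terminator lies downstream of the cat gene near the end of the sequence. No lacI gene or T7 RNA polymerase gene is annotated on the plasmid.

The expression cassette begins with a bacteriophage T7 promoter immediately followed by a lac operator. Transcription therefore depends on T7 RNA polymerase and can be held off by lac repressor and relieved with IPTG, with both factors presumably supplied by the expression host. A strong ribosome binding site from T7 gene 10 precedes the start codon of the ORF7b open reading frame. This coding sequence has been recoded for E. coli codon usage while corresponding to the reference viral protein. According to the catalogue entry, the backbone contributes a C-terminal TEV-cleavable FLAG tag. The feature table supports this with a short FLAG-type epitope annotated just downstream of the ORF, although the TEV site itself is not separately annotated. The tag allows immunodetection or affinity capture of the small viral protein and can be removed by TEV protease.

The record supports use for inducible production of tagged ORF7b in E. coli, but no more specific application is stated.
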