Features (pLannotate 1.2.2; 9 found; start..end, strand, type, name):
     20..38      +  promoter       T7 promoter: promoter for bacteriophage T7 RNA polymerase
     39..63      +  protein_bind   lac operator: The lac repressor binds to the lac operator to inhibit transcription in E. coli. This inhibition can be relieved by adding lactose or isopropyl-β-D-thiogalactopyranoside (IPTG). lac repressor encoded by lacI
     78..100     +  RBS            RBS: efficient ribosome binding site from bacteriophage T7 gene 10 (Olins and Rangwala, 1989)
    108..236     +  CDS            NS7B_SARS2: Experimental evidence at protein level: Swiss-Prot protein existence level 1. From Severe acute respiratory syndrome coronavirus 2 (2019-nCoV) (SARS-CoV-2).
    257..280     +  CDS            3xFLAG (fragment): three tandem FLAG® epitope tags, followed by an enterokinase cleavage site
    398..986     +  rep_origin     ori: high-copy-number ColE1/pMB1/pBR322/pUC origin of replication
    994..1091    +  promoter       cat promoter: promoter of the E. coli cat gene encoding chloramphenicol acetyltransferase
   1092..1748    +  CDS            cat: CAT_ECOLX - Experimental evidence at protein level: Swiss-Prot protein existence level 1. This enzyme is an effector of chloramphenicol resistance in bacteria. From Escherichia coli. This protein is used as a marker in many commonly used cloning vectors, such as pACYC184.
   1822..1856    +  terminator     lambda t0 terminator: minimal transcription terminator from phage lambda (Scholtissek and Grosse, 1987)
>Addgene plasmid #145667 | pGBW-m4046872 | depositor full sequence | sequence record 287844 | Full Sequence
GATCTCGATCCCGCGAAATTAATACGACTCACTATAGGGGAATTGTGAGCGGATAACAATTCCCCTCTAG
AAATAATTTTGTTTAACTTTAAGAAGGAGACTCTTCTATGATTGAATTGTCACTGATCGATTTCTATCTT
TGTTTTCTCGCGTTCCTGCTGTTTCTGGTTCTGATCATGCTGATTATCTTCTGGTTCTCCTTAGAGCTGC
AAGACCATAATGAAACCTGCCACGCCGAGAACCTGTACTTTCAAAGCGACTACAAGGATGATGATGACAA
ATAACCGGCTTATCGGTCAGTTTCACCTGATTTACGTAAAAACCCGCTTCGGCGGGTTTTTGCTTTTGGA
GGGGCAGAAAGATGAATGACTGTCCACGACGCTATACCCAAAAGAAATTGAGATCCTTTTTTTCTGCGCG
TAATCTGCTGCTTGCAAACAAAAAAACCACCGCTACCAGCGGTGGTTTGTTTGCCGGATCAAGAGCTACC
AACTCTTTTTCCGAAGGTAACTGGCTTCAGCAGAGCGCAGATACCAAATACTGTTCTTCTAGTGTAGCCG
TAGTTAGGCCACCACTTCAAGAACTCTGTAGCACCGCCTACATACCTCGCTCTGCTAATCCTGTTACCAG
TGGCTGCTGCCAGTGGCGATAAGTCGTGTCTTACCGGGTTGGACTCAAGACGATAGTTACCGGATAAGGC
GCAGCGGTCGGGCTGAACGGGGGGTTCGTGCACACAGCCCAGCTTGGAGCGAACGACCTACACCGAACTG
AGATACCTACAGCGTGAGCTATGAGAAAGCGCCACGCTTCCCGAAGGGAGAAAGGCGGACAGGTATCCGG
TAAGCGGCAGGGTCGGAACAGGAGAGCGCACGAGGGAGCTTCCAGGGGGAAACGCCTGGTATCTTTATAG
TCCTGTCGGGTTTCGCCACCTCTGACTTGAGCGTCGATTTTTGTGATGCTCGTCAGGGGGGCGGAGCCTA
TGGAAATTGATCGGGCACGTAAGAGGTTCCAACTTTCACCATAATGAAATAAGATCACTACCGGGCGTAT
TTTTTGAGTTATCGAGATTTTCAGGAGCTAAGGAAGCTAAAATGGAGAAAAAAATCACTGGATATACCAC
CGTTGATATATCCCAATGGCATCGTAAAGAACATTTTGAGGCATTTCAGTCAGTTGCTCAATGTACCTAT
AACCAGACCGTTCAGCTGGATATTACGGCCTTTTTAAAGACCGTAAAGAAAAATAAGCACAAGTTTTATC
CGGCCTTTATTCACATTCTTGCCCGCCTGATGAATGCTCATCCGGAATTTCGTATGGCAATGAAAGACGG
TGAGCTGGTGATATGGGATAGTGTTCACCCTTGTTACACCGTTTTCCATGAGCAAACTGAAACGTTTTCA
TCGCTCTGGAGTGAATACCACGACGATTTCCGGCAGTTTCTACACATATATTCGCAAGATGTGGCGTGTT
ACGGTGAAAACCTGGCCTATTTCCCTAAAGGGTTTATTGAGAATATGTTTTTCGTTTCAGCCAATCCCTG
GGTGAGTTTCACCAGTTTTGATTTAAACGTGGCCAATATGGACAACTTCTTCGCCCCCGTTTTCACCATG
GGCAAATATTATACGCAAGGCGACAAGGTGCTGATGCCGCTGGCGATTCAGGTTCATCATGCCGTTTGTG
ATGGCTTCCATGTCGGCAGAATGCTTAATGAATTACAACAGTACTGCGATGAGTGGCAGGGCGGGGCGTA
ATTTGATATCGAGCTCGCTTGGACTCCTGTTGATAGATCCAGTAATGACCTCAGAACTCCATCTGGATTT
GTTCAGAACGCTCGGTTGCCGCCGGGCGTTTTTTATTGGT
